Addgene plasmid #106902: pQE30del
Purpose: (Empty Backbone) pQE30del is conditionally replicating empty vector. Replication of the plasmid is inhibited in presense of IPTG or lactose. pQE30del can be used for construction of any E. coli helper plasmids.
Depositing lab: Sergey Sineoky. Depositing organization: Research Institute for Genetics and Selection of Industrial Microorganisms (GosNII genetika). Publication: Development of new versatile plasmid-based systems for lambdaRed-mediated Escherichia coli genome engineering. Bubnov DM, Yuzbashev TV, Vybornaya TV, Netrusov AI, Sineoky SP. J Microbiol Methods. 2018 Jun 7. pii: S0167-7012(18)30368-3. doi: 10.1016/j.mimet.2018.06.001. PubMed 29885886.
Backbone
  Vector backbone: pQE30
  Backbone size (bp): 3461
  Vector type: Bacterial Expression
Growth in bacteria
  Bacterial resistance: Ampicillin, 100 μg/mL
  Growth temperature: 37°C
  Growth strain: NEB Stable
  Growth instructions: pQE30del can stably replicate only in presence of lacIQ allele
  Copy number: High Copy
Gene/Insert
  Cloning method: Restriction Enzyme
Terms and licenses: Academic/Nonprofit Terms; Industry Terms: Not Available to Industry
How to cite: pQE30del was a gift from Sergey Sineoky (Addgene plasmid # 106902 ; http://n2t.net/addgene:106902 ; RRID:Addgene_106902)
