[The description below was written by a language model from this plasmid's Addgene catalogue record and pLannotate feature annotations shown in this document.]
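Description:
pQE30del is a small, conditionally replicating empty backbone for E. coli, derived from the bacterial expression vector pQE30 by deletion. The catalogue lists the parental backbone at 3,461 bp, whereas the sequenced record is only 2,211 nt, consistent with removal of a substantial part of the original vector. What remains is a high-copy ColE1/pMB1-type origin of replication, the β-lactamase gene (AmpR) with its own promoter for ampicillin selection, and the pQE30 expression control region: the bacteriophage T5 promoter with its embedded lac operator, a second lac operator just downstream, and a short His-tag coding remnant. A fragment of the pBR322 bom (basis of mobility) region lies immediately after the His-tag sequence. No insert is present.

In the annotated layout, the strong, lac-repressible T5 promoter is separated from the origin only by the His-tag and bom fragments, and no terminator is annotated between them. It points toward the origin, which is annotated on the opposite strand. According to the record, replication is inhibited when IPTG or lactose is added, and the plasmid is stably maintained only in hosts carrying the lacIQ allele, which overproduces Lac repressor. A plausible explanation is that derepressed T5 transcription reads into the origin and interferes with replication, although the record does not state the mechanism.

This behaviour makes the plasmid curable on demand by adding inducer. The depositor describes it as a platform for building any E. coli helper plasmid by restriction cloning, and the associated work concerns plasmid systems for lambda Red-mediated genome engineering, where helper functions need to be removed after use.
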