Features (pLannotate 1.2.2; 7 found; start..end, strand, type, name):
      1..45      +  promoter       T5 promoter: bacteriophage T5 promoter for E. coli RNA polymerase, with embedded lac operator
     53..69      +  protein_bind   lac operator: The lac repressor binds to the lac operator to inhibit transcription in E. coli. This inhibition can be relieved by adding lactose or isopropyl-β-D-thiogalactopyranoside (IPTG). lac repressor encoded by lacI
    118..135     +  CDS            7xHis (fragment): 6xHis affinity tag
    141..192     +  misc_feature   bom (fragment): basis of mobility region from pBR322
    378..966     -  rep_origin     ori: high-copy-number ColE1/pMB1/pBR322/pUC origin of replication
   1137..1997    -  CDS            AmpR: β-lactamase; bla; confers resistance to ampicillin, carbenicillin, and related antibiotics
   1998..2102    -  promoter       AmpR promoter: bla
>Addgene plasmid #106902 | pQE30del | addgene full sequence | sequence record 327626 | Addgene NGS Result
TCATAAAAAATTTATTTGCTTTGTGAGCGGATAACAATTATAATAGATTCAATTGTGAGCGGATAACAAT
TTCACACAGAATTCATTAAAGAGGAGAAATTAACTATGAGAGGATCGCATCACCATCACCATCACGGATC
TATGCGGTGTGAAATACCGCACAGATGCGTAAGGAGAAAATACCGCATCAGGCGCTCTTCCGCTTCCTCG
CTCACTGACTCGCTGCGCTCGGTCGTTCGGCTGCGGCGAGCGGTATCAGCTCACTCAAAGGCGGTAATAC
GGTTATCCACAGAATCAGGGGATAACGCAGGAAAGAACATGTGAGCAAAAGGCCAGCAAAAGGCCAGGAA
CCGTAAAAAGGCCGCGTTGCTGGCGTTTTTCCATAGGCTCCGCCCCCCTGACGAGCATCACAAAAATCGA
CGCTCAAGTCAGAGGTGGCGAAACCCGACAGGACTATAAAGATACCAGGCGTTTCCCCCTGGAAGCTCCC
TCGTGCGCTCTCCTGTTCCGACCCTGCCGCTTACCGGATACCTGTCCGCCTTTCTCCCTTCGGGAAGCGT
GGCGCTTTCTCATAGCTCACGCTGTAGGTATCTCAGTTCGGTGTAGGTCGTTCGCTCCAAGCTGGGCTGT
GTGCACGAACCCCCCGTTCAGCCCGACCGCTGCGCCTTATCCGGTAACTATCGTCTTGAGTCCAACCCGG
TAAGACACGACTTATCGCCACTGGCAGCAGCCACTGGTAACAGGATTAGCAGAGCGAGGTATGTAGGCGG
TGCTACAGAGTTCTTGAAGTGGTGGCCTAACTACGGCTACACTAGAAGGACAGTATTTGGTATCTGCGCT
CTGCTGAAGCCAGTTACCTTCGGAAAAAGAGTTGGTAGCTCTTGATCCGGCAAACAAACCACCGCTGGTA
GCGGTGGTTTTTTTGTTTGCAAGCAGCAGATTACGCGCAGAAAAAAAGGATCTCAAGAAGATCCTTTGAT
CTTTTCTACGGGGTCTGACGCTCAGTGGAACGAAAACTCACGTTAAGGGATTTTGGTCATGAGATTATCA
AAAAGGATCTTCACCTAGATCCTTTTAAATTAAAAATGAAGTTTTAAATCAATCTAAAGTATATATGAGT
AAACTTGGTCTGACAGTTACCAATGCTTAATCAGTGAGGCACCTATCTCAGCGATCTGTCTATTTCGTTC
ATCCATAGTTGCCTGACTCCCCGTCGTGTAGATAACTACGATACGGGAGGGCTTACCATCTGGCCCCAGT
GCTGCAATGATACCGCGAGACCCACGCTCACCGGCTCCAGATTTATCAGCAATAAACCAGCCAGCCGGAA
GGGCCGAGCGCAGAAGTGGTCCTGCAACTTTATCCGCCTCCATCCAGTCTATTAATTGTTGCCGGGAAGC
TAGAGTAAGTAGTTCGCCAGTTAATAGTTTGCGCAACGTTGTTGCCATTGCTACAGGCATCGTGGTGTCA
CGCTCGTCGTTTGGTATGGCTTCATTCAGCTCCGGTTCCCAACGATCAAGGCGAGTTACATGATCCCCCA
TGTTGTGCAAAAAAGCGGTTAGCTCCTTCGGTCCTCCGATCGTTGTCAGAAGTAAGTTGGCCGCAGTGTT
ATCACTCATGGTTATGGCAGCACTGCATAATTCTCTTACTGTCATGCCATCCGTAAGATGCTTTTCTGTG
ACTGGTGAGTACTCAACCAAGTCATTCTGAGAATAGTGTATGCGGCGACCGAGTTGCTCTTGCCCGGCGT
CAATACGGGATAATACCGCGCCACATAGCAGAACTTTAAAAGTGCTCATCATTGGAAAACGTTCTTCGGG
GCGAAAACTCTCAAGGATCTTACCGCTGTTGAGATCCAGTTCGATGTAACCCACTCGTGCACCCAACTGA
TCTTCAGCATCTTTTACTTTCACCAGCGTTTCTGGGTGAGCAAAAACAGGAAGGCAAAATGCCGCAAAAA
AGGGAATAAGGGCGACACGGAAATGTTGAATACTCATACTCTTCCTTTTTCAATATTATTGAAGCATTTA
TCAGGGTTATTGTCTCATGAGCGGATACATATTTGAATGTATTTAGAAAAATAAACAAATAGGGGTTCCG
CGCACATTTCCCCGAAAAGTGCCACCTGACGTCTAAGAAACCATTATTATCATGACATTAACCTATAAAA
ATAGGCGTATCACGAGGCCCTTTCGTCTTCACCTCGAGAAA
